>Addgene plasmid #72420 | pJK406 | depositor full sequence | sequence record 135533 | pJK406 sequence 5648 bps
ATCCGGATATAGTTCCTCCTTTCAGCAAAAAACCCCTCAAGACCCGTTTAGAGGCCCCAAGGGGTTATGC
TAGTTATTGCTCAGCGGTGGCAGCAGCCAACTCAGCTTCCTTTCGGGCTTTGTTAGCAGCCGGATCTCAG
TGGTGGTGGTGGTGGTGCTCGAGTGGATGTACCGGAGGTGTTGTAGGCTGATATTCACCGCCAATGCGTG
TGATATTCTGTTTGCTCATATCACCTGTTTCTGGAATCCCTGGGGTAAGGTGGGCAAAATGCTCCAACAG
AATGCGGCGTACTTCTGCAATGGTAATGGGGTTAGATTGGGTGGAATGCCCGGAGTGCCGCACAACCAGT
TCAGAATCAGCATAGGGCACGTGGGCGCTTTTATATTTTACAACCCCATCATCTGCCGTAGCTAAGGGGC
CATCTCCCAACACTGGAATAATGGAATGTGTGCGTACCTCTGGCACAACAGGTACAGAAGCCAGAGAGCG
AATAAAGGCGCTATGGGGGGTCATGCCATATACACTTCCCATACGCCACGGGCTCATATCTACCCGTATG
GAGCCAGTTTCTCCGGCCACAACCTGTTGCATAACTTCGGTCAGGCTCACAGGAAATGTCACCATACGTC
CAACAAGATGCGCTAAGGAAAGTGCAGCCAGATAACTGCCGTGTTGTGGTGTGGAAATAAAAACAACCTG
TTGGACTTCTGGCAATGGTTTTGGAAATAGACTTTCCTGCAAGAAGCTGCGGGCTTTAGGGGTAAGGCGT
AAACTGTTGAATGGGTGATGTGTCAGGCCGTTCCAAAGTTTATCTTTGGCGTCTATCACTTGCATTTTTG
CCAACAGTCCCCCTTGGCTATGGCCAATAAGCACCATATGCCCCAAAGCAGGATCGGCTTGTGTACCACC
ATTGTTTTGGATGGCGGATTCCAATGCCTCACGGAGTTGCAAGGCAGAGTAGGGAATGGGGTTTCCTGTA
GCGTAGGAAAAGAACCAGAATTCGAAATGGGAGCGAATTTCCGGATCTTCCAACAGGTCATTCACCATAT
CTGCCCAACGGCCAGGGCTGGAAGCAGTGCCGTGGATAAGCACGACAGGAATGCACCCAAAGCGGTGAGG
TTCTATGGCAATAAGTTGCGGTTTGCGGCCATTGTCAAAAAAACGACCATCCAGAAAACCCTTGTATTCG
CTAGACCAGTCTACAGCATTGCTTAGGCTCAATGCGCGCGAAGCTGTTTGATCATACTGCAGGGGGATAA
GTGTATGGTTGGTTGTGAGAATATGGCCATTTTCATCCAGAGCTGTCAGAGTGAAATGGCCTGAGATATG
GTTAGAAAGAACTTGCCTGCGTGGATCAGGGATTTCCATAAATAGACTTACAGGAATGCGCAGTTTATCT
GTGACTGTAAAAGAAGAAGGTGCACGCCCATCTACATGCGGAATGGCAGCAAGGGGCTCTCCTAATCCCA
TATGGCTATAAATGTTTTTAACGCCGTTTACGGCAAGGCGTGCCGTGGGACGAAAATCTGTGAGTTCATA
GCCATGCCACATATGTTCTGCTGGGTTGGCTGAAAGGTCTAAATCGCCAAATGGAAGTACCCAATGTTGA
GCATTGATATTGGCAGGAGAACCCAAGGCTTCACTCAGGCTGAGCATATAAATATCACATGCTTGCCGAA
AATGCGGATCATATGGATCTGGATGTTCTGTGGTTTTATCTTCTGGGTTGAGGTAGGCATACGCGTATAA
GGCAGCAGCCATGAAATCTGTGCGCGATTTGTGTTTTTTGCCCCGCAGGTAACTTAGCTCGGCCAAAGCA
AATAACTGGTCGTTTAAATCAGGTGTGTAAAATTGGTCTTGCGTGCTTTTGCGCAAGGTATCTATGGCAG
CGCTGGGGTGTTTTTGCCATTCACCCAGCAAATTTTGGCGTTCCAGAACAATACGAGTGGTGTTGCTAAG
TGCAGTTCCATTCAGGGCCGTATGGTTACGGTCCTGATAAGCCTTGGTCAGGCTGAGTTGTTGAACTGAA
ACAGGAGGCGCACAACCTGCAAGAGCTAAAAAGACAGCAACGCAACAAGATTTATGATTTAATTTTTTAA
TAAAACTCATTGAAAAAACAAACATTATGCTTTCCGCAAAACATATCCAAACGTTAAAATGTGGGGTGGA
ACTTACGATGTTCATTACAATGTGGCAAATGGAATAAAGGAATGTCATCCATGGTATATCTCCTTCTTAA
AGTTAAACAAAATTATTTCTAGAGGGAAACCGTTGTGGTCTCCCTATAGTGAGTCGTATTAATTTCGCGG
GATCGAGATCTCGGGCAGCGTTGGGTCCTGGCCACGGGTGCGCATGATCGTGCTCCTGTCGTTGAGGACC
CGGCTAGGCTGGCGGGGTTGCCTTACTGGTTAGCAGAATGAATCACCGATACGCGAGCGAACGTGAAGCG
ACTGCTGCTGCAAAACGTCTGCGACCTGAGCAACAACATGAATGGTCTTCGGTTTCCGTGTTTCGTAAAG
TCTGGAAACGCGGAAGTCAGCGCCCTGCACCATTATGTTCCGGATCTGCATCGCAGGATGCTGCTGGCTA
CCCTGTGGAACACCTACATCTGTATTAACGAAGCGCTGGCATTGACCCTGAGTGATTTTTCTCTGGTCCC
GCCGCATCCATACCGCCAGTTGTTTACCCTCACAACGTTCCAGTAACCGGGCATGTTCATCATCAGTAAC
CCGTATCGTGAGCATCCTCTCTCGTTTCATCGGTATCATTACCCCCATGAACAGAAATCCCCCTTACACG
GAGGCATCAGTGACCAAACAGGAAAAAACCGCCCTTAACATGGCCCGCTTTATCAGAAGCCAGACATTAA
CGCTTCTGGAGAAACTCAACGAGCTGGACGCGGATGAACAGGCAGACATCTGTGAATCGCTTCACGACCA
CGCTGATGAGCTTTACCGCAGCTGCCTCGCGCGTTTCGGTGATGACGGTGAAAACCTCTGACACATGCAG
CTCCCGGAGACGGTCACAGCTTGTCTGTAAGCGGATGCCGGGAGCAGACAAGCCCGTCAGGGCGCGTCAG
CGGGTGTTGGCGGGTGTCGGGGCGCAGCCATGACCCAGTCACGTAGCGATAGCGGAGTGTATACTGGCTT
AACTATGCGGCATCAGAGCAGATTGTACTGAGAGTGCACCATATATGCGGTGTGAAATACCGCACAGATG
CGTAAGGAGAAAATACCGCATCAGGCGCTCTTCCGCTTCCTCGCTCACTGACTCGCTGCGCTCGGTCGTT
CGGCTGCGGCGAGCGGTATCAGCTCACTCAAAGGCGGTAATACGGTTATCCACAGAATCAGGGGATAACG
CAGGAAAGAACATGTGAGCAAAAGGCCAGCAAAAGGCCAGGAACCGTAAAAAGGCCGCGTTGCTGGCGTT
TTTCCATAGGCTCCGCCCCCCTGACGAGCATCACAAAAATCGACGCTCAAGTCAGAGGTGGCGAAACCCG
ACAGGACTATAAAGATACCAGGCGTTTCCCCCTGGAAGCTCCCTCGTGCGCTCTCCTGTTCCGACCCTGC
CGCTTACCGGATACCTGTCCGCCTTTCTCCCTTCGGGAAGCGTGGCGCTTTCTCATAGCTCACGCTGTAG
GTATCTCAGTTCGGTGTAGGTCGTTCGCTCCAAGCTGGGCTGTGTGCACGAACCCCCCGTTCAGCCCGAC
CGCTGCGCCTTATCCGGTAACTATCGTCTTGAGTCCAACCCGGTAAGACACGACTTATCGCCACTGGCAG
CAGCCACTGGTAACAGGATTAGCAGAGCGAGGTATGTAGGCGGTGCTACAGAGTTCTTGAAGTGGTGGCC
TAACTACGGCTACACTAGAAGGACAGTATTTGGTATCTGCGCTCTGCTGAAGCCAGTTACCTTCGGAAAA
AGAGTTGGTAGCTCTTGATCCGGCAAACAAACCACCGCTGGTAGCGGTGGTTTTTTTGTTTGCAAGCAGC
AGATTACGCGCAGAAAAAAAGGATCTCAAGAAGATCCTTTGATCTTTTCTACGGGGTCTGACGCTCAGTG
GAACGAAAACTCACGTTAAGGGATTTTGGTCATGAGATTATCAAAAAGGATCTTCACCTAGATCCTTTTA
AATTAAAAATGAAGTTTTAAATCAATCTAAAGTATATATGAGTAAACTTGGTCTGACAGTTACCAATGCT
TAATCAGTGAGGCACCTATCTCAGCGATCTGTCTATTTCGTTCATCCATAGTTGCCTGACTCCCCGTCGT
GTAGATAACTACGATACGGGAGGGCTTACCATCTGGCCCCAGTGCTGCAATGATACCGCGAGACCCACGC
TCACCGGCTCCAGATTTATCAGCAATAAACCAGCCAGCCGGAAGGGCCGAGCGCAGAAGTGGTCCTGCAA
CTTTATCCGCCTCCATCCAGTCTATTAATTGTTGCCGGGAAGCTAGAGTAAGTAGTTCGCCAGTTAATAG
TTTGCGCAACGTTGTTGCCATTGCTGCAGGCATCGTGGTGTCACGCTCGTCGTTTGGTATGGCTTCATTC
AGCTCCGGTTCCCAACGATCAAGGCGAGTTACATGATCCCCCATGTTGTGCAAAAAAGCGGTTAGCTCCT
TCGGTCCTCCGATCGTTGTCAGAAGTAAGTTGGCCGCAGTGTTATCACTCATGGTTATGGCAGCACTGCA
TAATTCTCTTACTGTCATGCCATCCGTAAGATGCTTTTCTGTGACTGGTGAGTACTCAACCAAGTCATTC
TGAGAATAGTGTATGCGGCGACCGAGTTGCTCTTGCCCGGCGTCAATACGGGATAATACCGCGCCACATA
GCAGAACTTTAAAAGTGCTCATCATTGGAAAACGTTCTTCGGGGCGAAAACTCTCAAGGATCTTACCGCT
GTTGAGATCCAGTTCGATGTAACCCACTCGTGCACCCAACTGATCTTCAGCATCTTTTACTTTCACCAGC
GTTTCTGGGTGAGCAAAAACAGGAAGGCAAAATGCCGCAAAAAAGGGAATAAGGGCGACACGGAAATGTT
GAATACTCATACTCTTCCTTTTTCAATATTATTGAAGCATTTATCAGGGTTATTGTCTCATGAGCGGATA
CATATTTGAATGTATTTAGAAAAATAAACAAATAGGGGTTCCGCGCACATTTCCCCGAAAAGTGCCACCT
GAAATTGTAAACGTTAATATTTTGTTAAAATTCGCGTTAAATTTTTGTTAAATCAGCTCATTTTTTAACC
AATAGGCCGAAATCGGCAAAATCCCTTATAAATCAAAAGAATAGACCGAGATAGGGT
[37 nt withheld, positions 5308-5344]
AAAGAACGTGGACTCCAACGTCAAAGG
[49 nt withheld, positions 5372-5420]
T
[91 nt withheld, positions 5422-5512]
G
[124 nt withheld, positions 5514-5637]
CCCATTCGCCA
Features (pLannotate 1.2.2; 12 found; start..end, strand, type, name):
     26..73      -  terminator     T7 terminator: transcription terminator for bacteriophage T7 RNA polymerase
     81..130     -  CDS            SET1 (fragment): solubility-enhancement tag derived from T7 phage gene 10B
    140..157     -  CDS            9xHis (fragment): 9xHis affinity tag
   2229..2251    -  RBS            RBS: efficient ribosome binding site from bacteriophage T7 gene 10 (Olins and Rangwala, 1989)
   2283..2301    -  promoter       T7 promoter: promoter for bacteriophage T7 RNA polymerase
   2413..2793    -  CDS            YPB1_ECOLX: Protein predicted: Swiss-Prot protein existence level 4. From Escherichia coli.
   2810..3001    +  CDS            rop: Rop protein, which maintains plasmids at low copy number; rop
   3103..3245    +  misc_feature   bom: basis of mobility region from pBR322
   3431..4019    -  rep_origin     ori: high-copy-number ColE1/pMB1/pBR322/pUC origin of replication
   4190..5050    -  CDS            AmpR: β-lactamase; bla; confers resistance to ampicillin, carbenicillin, and related antibiotics
   5051..5155    -  promoter       AmpR promoter: bla
   5182..5637    -  rep_origin     f1 ori (sequence partly withheld): f1 bacteriophage origin of replication; arrow indicates direction of (+) strand synthesis
