[The description below was written by a language model from this plasmid's Addgene catalogue record and pLannotate feature annotations shown in this document.]
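Description:
pJK406 is a bacterial expression plasmid built on the pET23d backbone for producing Est05, a protein from Acetobacter aceti strain 1023 that is catalogued as a hypothetical protein (also listed as AAC0474 and AZ09_11650). The total construct is 5,648 bp, of which the record attributes 3,663 bp to the backbone. It replicates in E. coli from a ColE1/pMB1-type origin and is selected with ampicillin through the β-lactamase gene and its native promoter. An f1 origin is also present, which permits single-stranded DNA production with helper phage. The automated annotation additionally detects rop, the pBR322 bom region and a small predicted E. coli open reading frame between the expression cassette and the origin. The record lists copy number as unknown.

The expression cassette runs on the reverse strand of the deposited sequence: a T7 promoter and the strong T7 gene 10 ribosome binding site lie upstream of the insert, and a T7 terminator follows it, so transcription depends on a host that supplies T7 RNA polymerase. The insert was cloned between NdeI and XhoI sites, placing the coding sequence in frame with the backbone-encoded C-terminal His6 tag, which the annotation software reports as a fragment of a longer His tag. The short "SET1" fragment it calls between the tag and the terminator is probably a similarity hit to T7-derived vector sequence, not a functional solubility tag. The insert itself is not annotated in the feature table. According to the catalogue entry, this version uses an alternate start codon that adds an extra N-terminal extension of about thirty residues relative to the reference protein. The plasmid is intended for recombinant production of His-tagged Est05, which allows purification by metal-affinity chromatography.
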