Addgene plasmid #72420: pJK406
Purpose: Produces Acetobacter aceti 1023 Est05, C-terminal His6 tag
Depositing lab: T. J. Kappock. Depositing organization: Washington University in Saint Louis.
Backbone
  Vector backbone: pET23d
  Backbone size w/o insert (bp): 3663
  Total vector size (bp): 5648
  Vector type: Bacterial Expression
Growth in bacteria
  Bacterial resistance: Ampicillin, 100 μg/mL
  Growth temperature: 37°C
  Growth strain: DH5alpha
  Copy number: Unknown
Gene/Insert
  Gene/Insert name: hypothetical protein (alt names: est05; AAC0474; AZ09_11650)
  Species: Acetobacter aceti 1023
  Mutation: additional N-terminal MTFLYSICHIVMNIVSSTPHFNVWICFAESI sequence, alternate start codon
  GenBank ID: KDE19622.1 WP_042788437.1
  Promoter: T7
  Tag / fusion protein: His6 (C terminal on backbone)
  Cloning method: Restriction Enzyme; 5′ cloning site NdeI (unknown if destroyed); 3′ cloning site XhoI (not destroyed)
  Sequencing primers: 5′ T7 promoter; 3′ T7 terminator
Terms and licenses: Academic/Nonprofit Terms; Industry Terms: Not Available to Industry
How to cite: pJK406 was a gift from T. J. Kappock (Addgene plasmid # 72420 ; http://n2t.net/addgene:72420 ; RRID:Addgene_72420)
