>Addgene plasmid #72420 | pJK406 | addgene partial sequence | sequence record 141158 | T7 5'-TAATACGACTCACTATAGGG-3'
TTTTGTTTAACTTTAAGAAGGAGATATACCATGGATGACATTCCTTTATTCCATTTGCCACATTGTAATG
AACATCGTAAGTTCCACCCCACATTTTAACGTTTGGATATGTTTTGCGGAAAGCATAATGTTTGTTTTTT
CAATGAGTTTTATTAAAAAATTAAATCATAAATCTTGTTGCGTTGCTGTCTTTTTAGCTCTTGCAGGTTG
TGCGCCTCCTGTTTCAGTTCAACAACTCAGCCTGACCAAGGCTTATCAGGACCGTAACCATACGGCCCTG
AATGGAACTGCACTTAGCAACACCACTCGTATTGTTCTGGAACGCCAAAATTTGCTGGGTGAATGGCAAA
AACACCCCAGCGCTGCCATAGATACCTTGCGCAAAAGCACGCAAGACCAATTTTACACACCTGATTTAAA
CGACCAGTTATTTGCTTTGGCCGAGCTAAGTTACCTGCGGGGCAAAAAACACAAATCGCGCACAGATTTC
ATGGCTGCTGCCTTATACGCGTATGCCTACCTCAACCCAGAAGATAAAACCACAGAACATCCAGATCCAT
ATGATCCGCATTTTCGGCAAGCATGTGATATTTATATGCTCAGCCTGAGTGAAGCCTTGGGTTCTCCTGC
CAATATCAATGCTCAACATTGGGTACTTCCATTTGGCGATTTAGACCTTTCAGCCAACCCAGCAGAACAT
ATGTGGCATGGCTATGAACTCACAGATTTTCGTCCCACGGCACGCCTTGCCGTAAACGGCGTTAAAAACA
TTTATAGCCATATGGGATTAGGAGAGCCCCTTGCTGCCATTCCGCATGTAGATGGGCGTGCACCTTCTTC
TTTTACAGTCACAGATAAACTGCGCATTCCTGTAAGTCTATTTATGGAAATCCCTGATCCACGCAGGCAA
GTTCTTT
