>Addgene plasmid #72420 | pJK406 | addgene partial sequence | sequence record 141159 | T7term 5'-GCTAGTTATTGCTCAGCGG-3'
TTCCTTTCGGGCTTTGTTAGCAGCCGGATCTCAGTGGTGGTGGTGGTGGTGCTCGAGTGGATGTACCGGA
GGTGTTGTAGGCTGATATTCACCGCCAATGCGTGTGATATTCTGTTTGCTCATATCACCTGTTTCTGGAA
TCCCTGGGGTAAGGTGGGCAAAATGCTCCAACAGAATGCGGCGTACTTCTGCAATGGTAATGGGGTTAGA
TTGGGTGGAATGCCCGGAGTGCCGCACAACCAGTTCAGAATCAGCATAGGGCACGTGGGCGCTTTTATAT
TTTACAACCCCATCATCTGCCGTAGCTAAGGGGCCATCTCCCAACACTGGAATAATGGAATGTGTGCGTA
CCTCTGGCACAACAGGTACAGAAGCCAGAGAGCGAATAAAGGCGCTATGGGGGGTCATGCCATATACACT
TCCCATACGCCACGGGCTCATATCTACCCGTATGGAGCCAGTTTCTCCGGCCACAACCTGTTGCATAACT
TCGGTCAGGCTCACAGGAAATGTCACCATACGTCCAACAAGATGCGCTAAGGAAAGTGCAGCCAGATAAC
TGCCGTGTTGTGGTGTGGAAATAAAAACAACCTGTTGGACTTCTGGCAATGGTTTTGGAAATAGACTTTC
CTGCAAGAAGCTGCGGGCTTTA
